Addgene plasmid #34347: KHBD00196
Depositing lab: Bart Deplancke. Depositing organization: Swiss Federal Institute of Technology (EPFL). Publication: Automated protein-DNA interaction screening of Drosophila regulatory elements. Korneel Hens, Jean-Daniel Feuz, Alina Isakova, Antonina Lagovitina, Andreas Massouras, Julien Bryois, Patrick Callaerts, Susan E. Celniker, Bart Deplancke. Nat Methods. 2011 Oct 30;8(12):1065-70. 10.1038/nmeth.1763 PubMed 22037703.
Backbone
  Vector backbone: pDONR221
  Backbone manufacturer: Invitrogen
  Backbone size w/o insert (bp): 2536
  Vector type: Gateway Donor Vector
Growth in bacteria
  Bacterial resistance: Kanamycin, 50 μg/mL
  Growth temperature: 37°C
  Growth strain: DH5alpha
  Copy number: High Copy
Gene/Insert
  Gene/Insert name: CG15504 (alt names: FBgn0039683; dmrt99B; doublesex-Mab related 99B)
  Species: D. melanogaster (fly)
  Insert size (bp): 1530
  Entrez Gene: dmrt99B (a.k.a. Dmel_CG15504, CG15504, Dmel\CG15504)
  Cloning method: Gateway Cloning
  Sequencing primers: 5′ M13F; 3′ M13R
Terms and licenses: Academic/Nonprofit Terms; Industry Terms: Not Available to Industry
Depositor comments: Please note that the ORFs in this collection were cloned open-ended (without a stop codon).
How to cite: KHBD00196 was a gift from Bart Deplancke (Addgene plasmid # 34347 ; http://n2t.net/addgene:34347 ; RRID:Addgene_34347)
