[The description below was written by a language model from this plasmid's Addgene catalogue record.]
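Description:
KHBD00196 is a Gateway entry-type clone built in the pDONR221 backbone (Invitrogen), carrying the open reading frame of the Drosophila melanogaster gene CG15504, also known as dmrt99B (doublesex-Mab related 99B). The insert is about 1.5 kb in a backbone of roughly 2.5 kb. The plasmid is propagated in standard E. coli cloning strains as a high-copy plasmid under kanamycin selection. It was made by Gateway recombination into the donor vector, so the ORF would be expected to sit between recombination (att) sites that allow transfer into compatible destination vectors. The record includes no feature table, so the exact sites and flanking elements are not documented here. M13 forward and reverse primer sites flank the insert for sequence verification.

As a donor-vector clone, the plasmid is a shuttle source for the coding sequence rather than an expression construct. The record lists no promoter, tag or reporter acting on the insert. The depositor notes that ORFs in this collection were cloned open-ended, without a stop codon. This lets the coding sequence be moved into destination vectors that add C-terminal fusions, as well as those supplying N-terminal ones.

The clone belongs to a collection associated with work on automated protein-DNA interaction screening of Drosophila regulatory elements. This suggests its intended role is as a source of this ORF for generating fusion constructs for such assays, though the record does not specify which destination vectors or assay formats were used with this particular clone.
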