>Addgene plasmid #34347 | KHBD00196 | depositor partial sequence | sequence record 40914 | KHBD00196 sequence 1530 bps
ATGAGTCTACCGTCGGGTGTGGACATGCAGAATCTGATGTCCCAGCATCCGGTCTTGGGAGCACTGCCAC
CTGCTTTCTTCTTGCGAGCCGCCTCGGAACGCTACCAAAGGACGCCCAAGTGCGCCCGCTGCAGGAACCA
CGGAGTGGTCAGCGCCTTGAAGGGACACAAACGCTACTGCCGCTGGCGGGATTGCGTCTGCGCCAAATGC
ACTCTAATCGCGGAACGCCAAAGGGTTATGGCTGCTCAGGTGGCCCTTCGACGCCAACAGGCCCAAGAAG
AGAACGAGGCCCGCGAGCTGGGCCTGCTCTACACTTCGGTTCCTGGCCAGCAGAATGGCAGCGACAGTGC
TACGCCCACTCCGCACAGCCCCAACCACAGCGGCAGCGGCGGCTCGGGCAGCGGAGGATCGGGCCAGAAC
GGCGTCTTCCACGGCGGGATTCCCTCGCCACCCAGCGACGGCTTCGAGGCCAGCTCCACTCCCAATCATC
ACCAGCAGTCGCAGCAGCAGCAGCAGGCGCACCACCAACAGCACCTTAGCCACCCACACCAGCAGTCCCA
GCGGTTCAATGGCAATGAATCCGACACGGATGGACGCACCCGTTCCGAGCACCTCAGCGTCGGTTTCTCG
CCCACCAGAACCGAGCTGGATGAGAGTCCTGTGTCCAAGCGCGGAGCAGCCCTGTCGAACGAGACCGACC
AGGACACGGGCTCCGAGTCCGGATCGCCGAGTAGTCCCCGGCCCAAGGTCGCCGGACTGTTCAATCTGAC
CGCCAGCTTGTCGCCCGCCCGCACTGGACCGCCCAGCTCGCCGGAATCGGATCTGGACGTGGATTCGGCG
CCGGATGAGGCCACGCCGGAGAATCTCAGTCTCAAGAAGGAGGACAGCCAGTCGCCGCCCAACACGCCCG
CCGAGAATCTTCATCTGCTGCGATCCTTCAGCAGCAGTCATGCCCAGGGCTTCCTGCCATATCACCACAC
GCAGTTCCTGGCCGCCGCCGGCCTGCCCGCCCACCACCACCCAGCGGCACACTCGCCGCACCACCAGCAG
CAGCAACAGCAGCAGCAGCAGCAGCAGAACCACCTGCCACAGCACCACCAGCAACAGCAGCAGCAGCAGC
AACAGCAGCAGAGATCGCCCATCGACGTCCTGATGAGGGTGTTCCCCAACCGACGGCGCAGCGATGTGGA
GCAGCTGATGCAGCGGTTCCGTGGCGACGTGCTCCAGGCCATGGAGTGCATGCTGGCTGGCGAGGATTTG
GGACAGACTCCGCCGCAGGTGCCGCCATCGCCGCCCTTTCCCATGAAGTCCGCCTTCTCCCCGCTGGTGC
CGCCCTCGGTTTTCGGCTCCCCCACCCATCGCTACCATCCCTTCATGCAGGCGCACGCCAAGCGATTCCT
GACTGCTCCCTACGCCGGAACCGGCTACCTTCCGGGAGTGCTCAGTGCGGCGGATATCGAGCAATCCGAG
TCCAACGGAGCGGGCGGCATAGGGTTGGATCGCACCAGCAATGCTGGCGACTCCCAGGAT
