>Addgene plasmid #34347 | KHBD00196 | addgene partial sequence | sequence record 42045 | M13-Rev 5'-CAGGAAACAGCTATGACC-3'
TTTTATTTTGACTGATAGTGACCTGTTCGTTGCAACAAATTGATAAGCAATGCTTTCTTATAATGCCAAC
TTTGTACAAGAAAGTTGGCAAATCCTGGGAGTCGCCAGCATTGCTGGTGCGATCCAACCCTATGCCGCCC
GCTCCGTTGGACTCGGATTGCTCGATATCCGCCGCACTGAGCACTCCCGGAAGGTAGCCGGTTCCGGCGT
AGGGAGCAGTCAGGAATCGCTTGGCGTGCGCCTGCATGAAGGGATGGTAGCGATGGGTGGGGGAGCCGAA
AACCGAGGGCGGCACCAGCGGGGAGAAGGCGGACTTCATGGGAAAGGGCGGCGATGGCGGCACCTGCGGC
GGAGTCTGTCCCAAATCCTCGCCAGCCAGCATGCACTCCATGGCCTGGAGCACGTCGCCACGGAACCGCT
GCATCAGCTGCTCCACATCGCTGCGCCGTCGGTTGGGGAACACCCTCATCAGGACGTCGATGGGCGATCT
CTGCTGCTGTTGCTGCTGCTGCTGCTGTTGCTGGTGGTGCTGTGGCAGGTGGTTCTGCTGCTGCTGCTGC
TGCTGTTGCTGCTGCTGGTGGTGCGGCGAGTGTGCCGCTGGGTGGTGGTGGGCGGGCAGGCCGGCGGCGG
CCAGGAACTGCGTGTGGTGATATGGCAGGAAGCCCTGGGCATGACTGCTGCTGAAGGATCGCAGCAGATG
AAGATTCTCGGCGGGCGTGTTGGGCGGCGACTGGCTGTCC
